>Addgene plasmid #210967 | pHTC-HaloTag_DCAF12:1-453 | addgene full sequence | sequence record 423306 | Addgene NGS Result
TCAATATTGGCCATTAGCCATATTATTCATTGGTTATATAGCATAAATCAATATTGGCTATTGGCCATTG
CATACGTTGTATCTATATCATAATATGTACATTTATATTGGCTCATGTCCAATATGACCGCCATGTTGGC
ATTGATTATTGACTAGTTATTAATAGTAATCAATTACGGGGTCATTAGTTCATAGCCCATATATGGAGTT
CCGCGTTACATAACTTACGGTAAATGGCCCGCCTGGCTGACCGCCCAACGACCCCCGCCCATTGACGTCA
ATAATGACGTATGTTCCCATAGTAACGCCAATAGGGACTTTCCATTGACGTCAATGGGTGGAGTATTTAC
GGTAAACTGCCCACTTGGCAGTACATCAAGTGTATCATATGCCAAGTCCGCCCCCTATTGACGTCAATGA
CGGTAAATGGCCCGCCTGGCATTATGCCCAGTACATGACCTTACGGGACTTTCCTACTTGGCAGTACATC
TACGTATTAGTCATCGCTATTACCATGGTGATGCGGTTTTGGCAGTACACCAATGGGCGTGGATAGCGGT
TTGACTCACGGGGATTTCCAAGTCTCCACCCCATTGACGTCAATGGGAGTTTGTTTTGGCACCAAAATCA
ACGGGACTTTCCAAAATGTCGTAATAACCCCGCCCCGTTGACGCAAATGGGCGGTAGGCGTGTACGGTGG
GAGGTCTATATAAGCAGAGCTGGTTTAGTGAACCGTCAGATCACTAGAAGCTTTATTGCGGTAGTTTATC
ACAGTTAAATTGCTAACGCAGTCAGTGCTTCTGACACAACAGTCTCGAACTTAAGCTGCAGAAGTTGGTC
GTGAGGCACTGGGCAGGTAAGTATCAAGGTTACAAGACAGGTTTAAGGAGACCAATAGAAACTGGGCTTG
TCGAGACAGAGAAGACTCTTGCGTTTCTGATAGGCACCTATTGGTCTTACTGACATCCACTTTGCCTTTC
TCTCCACAGGTGTCCACTCCCAGTTCAATTACAGCTCTTAAGGCTAGAGTATTAATACGACTCACTATAG
GGCTAGCAAAGCGATCGCTTCCGAATTCACCATGGCCCGGAAAGTAGTTAGCAGGAAGCGGAAAGCGCCC
GCCTCGCCGGGAGCTGGGAGCGACGCTCAGGGCCCGCAGTTTGGCTGGGATCACTCGCTTCACAAAAGGA
AAAGACTTCCTCCTGTGAAGAGATCCTTAGTATACTACTTGAAGAACCGGGAAGTCAGGCTACAGAATGA
AACCAGCTACTCTCGAGTGTTGCATGGTTATGCAGCACAGCAACTTCCCAGTCTCCTGAAGGAGAGAGAG
TTTCACCTTGGGACCCTTAATAAAGTGTTTGCATCTCAGTGGTTGAATCATAGGCAAGTGGTGTGTGGCA
CAAAATGCAACACGCTATTTGTCGTAGATGTCCAGACAAGCCAGATCACCAAGATCCCCATTCTGAAAGA
CCAGGAGCCTGGAGGTGTGACCCAGCAGGGCTGTGGTATCCATGCCATCGAGCTGAATCCTTCTAGAACA
CTGCTAGCCACTGGAGGAGACAACCCCAACAGTCTTGCCATCTATCGACTACCTACGCTGGATCCTGTGT
GTGTAGGAGATGATGGACACAAGGACTGGATCTTTTCCATCGCATGGATCAGCGACACTATGGCAGTGTC
TGGCTCACGTGATGGTTCTATGGGACTCTGGGAGGTGACAGATGATGTTTTGACCAAAAGTGATGCGAGA
CACAATGTGTCACGGGTCCCTGTGTATGCACACATCACTCACAAGGCCTTAAAGGACATCCCCAAAGAAG
ACACAAACCCTGACAACTGCAAGGTTCGGGCTCTGGCCTTCAACAACAAGAACAAGGAACTGGGAGCAGT
GTCTCTGGATGGCTACTTTCATCTCTGGAAGGCTGAAAATACACTATCTAAGCTCCTCTCCACCAAACTG
CCATATTGCCGTGAGAATGTGTGTCTGGCTTATGGTAGTGAATGGTCAGTTTATGCAGTGGGCTCCCAAG
CTCATGTCTCCTTCTTGGATCCACGGCAGCCATCATACAACGTCAAGTCTGTCTGTTCCAGGGAGCGAGG
CAGTGGAATCCGGTCAGTGAGTTTCTACGAGCACATCATCACTGTGGGAACAGGGCAGGGCTCCCTGCTG
TTCTATGACATCCGAGCTCAGAGATTTCTGGAAGAGAGGCTCTCAGCTTGTTATGGGTCCAAGCCCAGAC
TAGCAGGGGAGAATCTGAAACTAACCACTGGCAAAGGCTGGCTGAATCATGATGAAACCTGGAGGAATTA
CTTTTCAGACATTGACTTCTTCCCCAATGCTGTTTACACCCACTGCTACGACTCGTCTGGAACGAAACTC
TTTGTGGCAGGAGGTCCCCTCCCTTCAGGGCTCCATGGAAACTATGCTGGGCTCTGGAGTCTCGAGCCAA
CCACTGAGGATCTGTACTTTCAGAGCGATAACGATGGATCCGAAATCGGTACTGGCTTTCCATTCGACCC
CCATTATGTGGAAGTCCTGGGCGAGCGCATGCACTACGTCGATGTTGGTCCGCGCGATGGCACCCCTGTG
CTGTTCCTGCACGGTAACCCGACCTCCTCCTACGTGTGGCGCAACATCATCCCGCATGTTGCACCGACCC
ATCGCTGCATTGCTCCAGACCTGATCGGTATGGGCAAATCCGACAAACCAGACCTGGGTTATTTCTTCGA
CGACCACGTCCGCTTCATGGATGCCTTCATCGAAGCCCTGGGTCTGGAAGAGGTCGTCCTGGTCATTCAC
GACTGGGGCTCCGCTCTGGGTTTCCACTGGGCCAAGCGCAATCCAGAGCGCGTCAAAGGTATTGCATTTA
TGGAGTTCATCCGCCCTATCCCGACCTGGGACGAATGGCCAGAATTTGCCCGCGAGACCTTCCAGGCCTT
CCGCACCACCGACGTCGGCCGCAAGCTGATCATCGATCAGAACGTTTTTATCGAGGGTACGCTGCCGATG
GGTGTCGTCCGCCCGCTGACTGAAGTCGAGATGGACCATTACCGCGAGCCGTTCCTGAATCCTGTTGACC
GCGAGCCACTGTGGCGCTTCCCAAACGAGCTGCCAATCGCCGGTGAGCCAGCGAACATCGTCGCGCTGGT
CGAAGAATACATGGACTGGCTGCACCAGTCCCCTGTCCCGAAGCTGCTGTTCTGGGGCACCCCAGGCGTT
CTGATCCCACCGGCCGAAGCCGCTCGCCTGGCCAAAAGCCTGCCTAACTGCAAGGCTGTGGACATCGGCC
CGGGTCTGAATCTGCTGCAAGAAGACAACCCGGACCTGATCGGCAGCGAGATCGCGCGCTGGCTGTCTAC
TCTGGAGATTTCCGGTTAATAGAATTGGCATGCAAGCTGATCCGGCTGCTAACAAAGCCCGAAAGGAAGC
TGAGTTGGCTGCTGCCACCGCTGAGCAATAACTAGCATAACCCCTTGGGGCGGCCGCTTCGAGCAGACAT
GATAAGATACATTGATGAGTTTGGACAAACCACAACTAGAATGCAGTGAAAAAAATGCTTTATTTGTGAA
ATTTGTGATGCTATTGCTTTATTTGTAACCATTATAAGCTGCAATAAACAAGTTAACAACAACAATTGCA
TTCATTTTATGTTTCAGGTTCAGGGGGAGATGTGGGAGGTTTTTTTAAGCAAGTAAAACCTCTACAAATG
TGGTAAAATCGAATTTTAACAAAATATTAACGCTTACAATTTCCTGATGCGGTATTTTCTCCTTACGCAT
CTGTGCGGTATTTCACACCGCATACGCGGATCTGCGCAGCACCATGGCCTGAAATAACCTCTGAAAGAGG
AACTTGGTTAGGTACCTTCTGAGGCGGAAAGAACCAGCTGTGGAATGTGTGTCAGTTAGGGTGTGGAAAG
TCCCCAGGCTCCCCAGCAGGCAGAAGTATGCAAAGCATGCATCTCAATTAGTCAGCAACCAGGTGTGGAA
AGTCCCCAGGCTCCCCAGCAGGCAGAAGTATGCAAAGCATGCATCTCAATTAGTCAGCAACCATAGTCCC
GCCCCTAACTCCGCCCATCCCGCCCCTAACTCCGCCCAGTTCCGCCCATTCTCCGCCCCATGGCTGACTA
ATTTTTTTTATTTATGCAGAGGCCGAGGCCGCCTCGGCCTCTGAGCTATTCCAGAAGTAGTGAGGAGGCT
TTTTTGGAGGCCTAGGCTTTTGCAAAAAGCTTGATTCTTCTGACACAACAGTCTCGAACTTAAGGCTAGA
GCCACCATGATTGAACAAGATGGATTGCACGCAGGTTCTCCGGCCGCTTGGGTGGAGAGGCTATTCGGCT
ATGACTGGGCACAACAGACAATCGGCTGCTCTGATGCCGCCGTGTTCCGGCTGTCAGCGCAGGGGCGCCC
GGTTCTTTTTGTCAAGACCGACCTGTCCGGTGCCCTGAATGAACTGCAGGACGAGGCAGCGCGGCTATCG
TGGCTGGCCACGACGGGCGTTCCTTGCGCAGCTGTGCTCGACGTTGTCACTGAAGCGGGAAGGGACTGGC
TGCTATTGGGCGAAGTGCCGGGGCAGGATCTCCTGTCATCTCACCTTGCTCCTGCCGAGAAAGTATCCAT
CATGGCTGATGCAATGCGGCGGCTGCATACGCTTGATCCGGCTACCTGCCCATTCGACCACCAAGCGAAA
CATCGCATCGAGCGAGCACGTACTCGGATGGAAGCCGGTCTTGTCGATCAGGATGATCTGGACGAAGAGC
ATCAGGGGCTCGCGCCAGCCGAACTGTTCGCCAGGCTCAAGGCGCGCATGCCCGACGGCGAGGATCTCGT
CGTGACCCATGGCGATGCCTGCTTGCCGAATATCATGGTGGAAAATGGCCGCTTTTCTGGATTCATCGAC
TGTGGCCGGCTGGGTGTGGCGGACCGCTATCAGGACATAGCGTTGGCTACCCGTGATATTGCTGAAGAGC
TTGGCGGCGAATGGGCTGACCGCTTCCTCGTGCTTTACGGTATCGCCGCTCCCGATTCGCAGCGCATCGC
CTTCTATCGCCTTCTTGACGAGTTCTTCTGAGCGGGACTCTGGGGTTCGAAATGACCGACCAAGCGACGC
CCAACCTGCCATCACGATGGCCGCAATAAAATATCTTTATTTTCATTACATCTGTGTGTTGGTTTTTTGT
GTGAATCGATAGCGATAAGGATCCTCTTTGCGCTTGCGTTTTCCCTTGTCCAGATAGCCCAGTAGCTGAC
ATTCATCCGGGGTCAGCACCGTTTCTGCGGACTGGCTTTCTACGTAATGGTTTCTTAGACGTCAGGTGGC
ACTTTTCGGGGAAATGTGCGCGGAACCCCTATTTGTTTATTTTTCTAAATACATTCAAATATGTATCCGC
TCATGAGACAATAACCCTGATAAATGCTTCAATAATATTGAAAAAGGAAGAGTATGAGTATTCAACATTT
CCGTGTCGCCCTTATTCCCTTTTTTGCGGCATTTTGCCTTCCTGTTTTTGCTCACCCAGAAACGCTGGTG
AAAGTAAAAGATGCTGAAGATCAGTTGGGTGCACGAGTGGGTTACATCGAACTGGATCTCAACAGCGGTA
AGATCCTTGAGAGTTTTCGCCCCGAAGAACGTTTTCCAATGATGAGCACTTTCAAAGTTCTGCTATGTGG
CGCGGTATTATCCCGTATTGACGCCGGGCAAGAGCAACTCGGTCGCCGCATACACTATTCTCAGAATGAC
TTGGTTGAGTACTCACCAGTCACAGAAAAGCATCTTACGGATGGCATGACAGTAAGAGAATTATGCAGTG
CTGCCATAACCATGAGTGATAACACTGCGGCCAACTTACTTCTGACAACTATCGGAGGACCGAAGGAGCT
AACCGCTTTTTTGCACAACATGGGGGATCATGTAACTCGCCTTGATCGTTGGGAACCGGAGCTGAATGAA
GCCATACCAAACGACGAGCGTGACACCACGATGCCTGTAGCAATGGCAACAACGTTGCGCAAACTATTAA
CTGGCGAACTACTTACTCTAGCTTCCCGGCAACAATTAATAGACTGGATGGAGGCGGATAAAGTTGCAGG
ACCACTTCTGCGCTCGGCCCTTCCGGCTGGCTGGTTTATTGCTGATAAATCTGGAGCCGGTGAGCGTGGG
TCTCGCGGTATCATTGCAGCACTGGGGCCAGATGGTAAGCCCTCCCGTATCGTAGTTATCTACACGACGG
GGAGTCAGGCAACTATGGATGAACGAAATAGACAGATCGCTGAGATAGGTGCCTCACTGATTAAGCATTG
GTAATTCGAAATGACCGACCAAGCGACGCCCAACCGGTATCAGCTCACTCAAAGGCGGTAATACGGTTAT
CCACAGAATCAGGGGATAACGCAGGAAAGAACATGTGAGCAAAAGGCCAGCAAAAGGCCAGGAACCGTAA
AAAGGCCGCGTTGCTGGCGTTTTTCCATAGGCTCCGCCCCCCTGACGAGCATCACAAAAATCGACGCTCA
AGTCAGAGGTGGCGAAACCCGACAGGACTATAAAGATACCAGGCGTTTCCCCCTGGAAGCTCCCTCGTGC
GCTCTCCTGTTCCGACCCTGCCGCTTACCGGATACCTGTCCGCCTTTCTCCCTTCGGGAAGCGTGGCGCT
TTCTCATAGCTCACGCTGTAGGTATCTCAGTTCGGTGTAGGTCGTTCGCTCCAAGCTGGGCTGTGTGCAC
GAACCCCCCGTTCAGCCCGACCGCTGCGCCTTATCCGGTAACTATCGTCTTGAGTCCAACCCGGTAAGAC
ACGACTTATCGCCACTGGCAGCAGCCACTGGTAACAGGATTAGCAGAGCGAGGTATGTAGGCGGTGCTAC
AGAGTTCTTGAAGTGGTGGCCTAACTACGGCTACACTAGAAGGACAGTATTTGGTATCTGCGCTCTGCTG
AAGCCAGTTACCTTCGGAAAAAGAGTTGGTAGCTCTTGATCCGGCAAACAAACCACCGCTGGTAGCGGTG
GTTTTTTTGTTTGCAAGCAGCAGATTACGCGCAGAAAAAAAGGATTTCAAGAAGATCCTTTGATCTTTTC
TACGGGGTCTGACGCTCAGTGGAACGAAAACTCACGTTAAGGGATTTTGGTCATGAGATTATCAAAAAGG
ATCTTCACCTAGATCCTTTTATAGTCCGGAAATACAGGAACGCACGCTGGATGGCCCTTCGCTGGGATGG
TGAAACCATGAAAAATGGCAGCTTCAGTGGATTAAGTGGGGGTAATGTGGCCTGTACCCTCTGGTTGCAT
AGGTATTCATACGGTTAAAATTTATCAGGCGCGATTGCGGCAGTTTTTCGGGTGGTTTGTTGCCATTTTT
ACCTGTCTGCTGCCGTGATCGCGCTGAACGCGTTTTAGCGGTGCGTACAATTAAGGGATTATGGTAAATC
CACTTACTGTCTGCCCTCGTAGCCATCGAGATAAACCGCAGTACTCCGGCCACGATGCGTCCGGCGTAGA
GGATCGAGATCT
Features (pLannotate 1.2.2; 21 found; start..end, strand, type, name):
    140..517     +  enhancer       CMV enhancer: human cytomegalovirus immediate early enhancer
    519..718     +  promoter       CMV promoter: human cytomegalovirus (CMV) immediate early promoter
    857..989     +  intron         chimeric intron: chimera between introns from human β-globin and immunoglobulin heavy chain genes
   1033..1051    +  promoter       T7 promoter: promoter for bacteriophage T7 RNA polymerase
   1082..2440    +  CDS            DCAF12: DCA12_HUMAN - Also known as KIAA1892, TCC52, WDR40A. Experimental evidence at protein level: Swiss-Prot protein existence level 1. May function as a substrate receptor for CUL4-DDB1 E3 ubiquitin-protein ligase complex. From Homo sapiens (Human).
   2456..2476    +  CDS            TEV site: tobacco etch virus (TEV) protease recognition and cleavage site
   2492..3375    +  CDS            HaloTag® (fragment): modified bacterial dehalogenase that forms covalent bonds with chloroalkane derivatives
   3405..3454    +  CDS            SET1 (fragment): solubility-enhancement tag derived from T7 phage gene 10B
   3462..3481    +  terminator     T7 terminator (fragment): transcription terminator for bacteriophage T7 RNA polymerase
   3503..3624    -  polyA_signal   SV40 poly(A) signal: SV40 polyadenylation signal
   3647..3715    -  CDS            large T antigen (fragment): large T antigen from SV40 (simian virus 40)
   3720..3752    +  rep_origin     M13 ori (fragment): M13 bacteriophage origin of replication; arrow indicates direction of (+) strand synthesis
   3753..3804    -  misc_feature   bom (fragment): basis of mobility region from pBR322
   3869..4226    +  promoter       SV40 promoter: SV40 enhancer and early promoter
   4277..5068    +  CDS            neo: KKA2_KLEPN - Also known as kan, nptII. Experimental evidence at protein level: Swiss-Prot protein existence level 1. Resistance to kanamycin, neomycin, paromomycin, ribostamycin, butirosin and gentamicin B. From Klebsiella pneumoniae.
   5135..5183    +  polyA_signal   poly(A) signal: synthetic polyadenylation signal
   5204..5296    -  CDS            tnpA (fragment): TN5P_ECOLX - Also known as tnp. Experimental evidence at protein level: Swiss-Prot protein existence level 1. Mediates transposition of transposon Tn5 by a 'cut and paste' mechanism. First, the monomeric transposase binds the 19 bp inverted DNA repeats flanking the transposon. Then, dimerization of the DNA- bound transposase creates a synaptic DNA complex. After nicking of the first DNA strand, excision of the transposon proceeds through a series of intermediates. The transposase then mediates the insertion of the transposon at a new site by strand transfer. The activity of the wild- type tran
   5339..5443    +  promoter       AmpR promoter: bla
   5444..6304    +  CDS            AmpR: β-lactamase; bla; confers resistance to ampicillin, carbenicillin, and related antibiotics
   6462..7050    -  rep_origin     ori: high-copy-number ColE1/pMB1/pBR322/pUC origin of replication
   7166..7449    +  misc_feature   cer region: ColE1-derived recombination site that helps to maintain plasmids as monomers
