[The description below was written by a language model from this plasmid's Addgene catalogue record and pLannotate feature annotations shown in this document.]
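Description:
pHTC-HaloTag_DCAF12:1-453 is a 7.5 kb mammalian expression plasmid built on Promega's pHTC-HaloTag backbone, designed to produce full-length human DCAF12 (residues M1–S453) with a C-terminal HaloTag. In bacteria it replicates from a high-copy ColE1/pUC-type origin and is selected with ampicillin through the bla gene. A ColE1-derived cer site is also present, which helps keep the plasmid in monomeric form. For mammalian cells, a separate cassette with the SV40 enhancer/early promoter driving the neomycin phosphotransferase gene, followed by a synthetic poly(A) signal, allows G418 selection of stable transfectants.

The expression unit consists of the CMV immediate-early enhancer and promoter, then a chimeric β-globin/immunoglobulin intron that generally improves transcript processing and expression. A T7 promoter sits just upstream of the coding region and could support in vitro transcription. The 1,359 bp DCAF12 open reading frame was derived from a Mammalian Gene Collection clone and inserted by ligation-independent cloning between retained EcoRI and XhoI sites. It carries the naturally occurring R131Q variant. The open reading frame is fused through a linker containing a TEV protease cleavage site to HaloTag, a modified bacterial dehalogenase that bonds covalently to chloroalkane ligands, so the tag can be labelled, captured or removed proteolytically. An SV40 polyadenylation signal lies downstream. Several small fragment annotations in the feature table (SET1, large T antigen, M13 ori, bom, tnpA) appear to be backbone remnants rather than functional parts.

DCAF12 is a WD40-repeat protein thought to act as a substrate receptor for the CUL4–DDB1 E3 ubiquitin ligase. The plasmid was deposited alongside a study evaluating the ligandability of WD40-repeat proteins, but the record gives no specific assay beyond mammalian expression of the tagged protein.
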