Addgene plasmid #210967: pHTC-HaloTag_DCAF12:1-453
Purpose: Mammalian expression of full-length human DCAF12. C-terminal HaloTag.
Depositing lab: Cheryl Arrowsmith. Depositing organization: University of Toronto. Publication: A Target Class Ligandability Evaluation of WD40 Repeat-Containing Proteins. Ackloo S, Li F, Szewczyk M, Seitova A, Loppnau P, Zeng H, Xu J, Ahmad S, Arnautova YA, Baghaie AJ, Beldar S, Bolotokova A, Centrella PA, Chau I, Clark MA, Cuozzo JW, Dehghani-Tafti S, Disch JS, Dong A, Dumas A, Feng JA, Ghiabi P, Gibson E, Gilmer J, Goldman B, Green SR, Guie MA, Guilinger JP, Harms N, Herasymenko O, Houliston S, Hutchinson A, Kearnes S, Keefe AD, Kimani SW, Kramer T, Kutera M, Kwak HA, Lento C, Li Y, Liu J, Loup J, Machado RAC, Mulhern CJ, Perveen S, Righetto GL, Riley P, Shrestha S, Sigel EA, Silva M, Sintchak MD, Slakman BL, Taylor RD, Thompson J, Torng W, Underkoffler C, von Rechenberg M, Walsh RT, Watson I, Wilson DJ, Wolf E, Yadav M, Yazdi AK, Zhang J, Zhang Y, Santhakumar V, Edwards AM, Barsyte-Lovejoy D, Schapira M, Brown PJ, Halabelian L, Arrowsmith CH. J Med Chem. 2025 Jan 23;68(2):1092-1112. doi: 10.1021/acs.jmedchem.4c02010. Epub 2024 Nov 4. PubMed 39495097.
Backbone
  Vector backbone: pHTC-HaloTag
  Backbone manufacturer: Promega
  Vector type: Mammalian Expression
  Selectable markers: Neomycin (select with G418)
Growth in bacteria
  Bacterial resistance: Ampicillin, 100 μg/mL
  Growth temperature: 37°C
  Growth strain: DH5alpha
  Copy number: High Copy
Gene/Insert
  Gene/Insert name: DCAF12:M1-S453
  Species: H. sapiens (human)
  Insert size (bp): 1359
  Mutation: R131Q natural variant (VAR_035322)
  Entrez Gene: DCAF12 (a.k.a. CT102, TCC52, WDR40A, MGC1058, KIAA1892, DKFZp434O125)
  Promoter: CMV
  Tag / fusion protein: HaloTag (C terminal on insert)
  Cloning method: Ligation Independent Cloning
  Sequencing primers: 5′ CTTACTGACATCCACTTTGC; 3′ CAACATCGACGTAGTGCATG
Resource information
  A portion of this plasmid was derived from a plasmid made by: Mammalian Gene Collection (BC063823.1)
Terms and licenses: Academic/Nonprofit Terms; Industry Terms: Not Available to Industry
Depositor comments: 5' Cloning Site: EcoR1 (not destroyed), 3' Cloning Site: Xho1 (not destroyed). C terminal tag: lepttedlyfqsdndgseigtgfpfdphyvevlgermhyvdvgprdgtpvlflhgnptssyvwrniiphvapthrciapdligmgksdkpdlgyffddhvrfmdafiealgleevvlvihdwgsalgfhwakrnpervkgiafmefirpiptwdewpefaretfqafrttdvgrkliidqnvfiegtlpmgvvrpltevemdhyrepflnpvdreplwrfpnelpiagepanivalveeymdwlhqspvpkllfwgtpgvlippaeaarlakslpnckavdigpglnllqednpdligseiarwlstleisg.
How to cite: pHTC-HaloTag_DCAF12:1-453 was a gift from Cheryl Arrowsmith (Addgene plasmid # 210967 ; http://n2t.net/addgene:210967 ; RRID:Addgene_210967)
