>Addgene plasmid #210967 | pHTC-HaloTag_DCAF12:1-453 | depositor partial sequence | sequence record 411414 | Insert sequence
ATGGCCCGGAAAGTAGTTAGCAGGAAGCGGAAAGCGCCCGCCTCGCCGGGAGCTGGGAGCGACGCTCAGG
GCCCGCAGTTTGGCTGGGATCACTCGCTTCACAAAAGGAAAAGACTTCCTCCTGTGAAGAGATCCTTAGT
ATACTACTTGAAGAACCGGGAAGTCAGGCTACAGAATGAAACCAGCTACTCTCGAGTGTTGCATGGTTAT
GCAGCACAGCAACTTCCCAGTCTCCTGAAGGAGAGAGAGTTTCACCTTGGGACCCTTAATAAAGTGTTTG
CATCTCAGTGGTTGAATCATAGGCAAGTGGTGTGTGGCACAAAATGCAACACGCTATTTGTCGTAGATGT
CCAGACAAGCCAGATCACCAAGATCCCCATTCTGAAAGACCAGGAGCCTGGAGGTGTGACCCAGCAGGGC
TGTGGTATCCATGCCATCGAGCTGAATCCTTCTAGAACACTGCTAGCCACTGGAGGAGACAACCCCAACA
GTCTTGCCATCTATCGACTACCTACGCTGGATCCTGTGTGTGTAGGAGATGATGGACACAAGGACTGGAT
CTTTTCCATCGCATGGATCAGCGACACTATGGCAGTGTCTGGCTCACGTGATGGTTCTATGGGACTCTGG
GAGGTGACAGATGATGTTTTGACCAAAAGTGATGCGAGACACAATGTGTCACGGGTCCCTGTGTATGCAC
ACATCACTCACAAGGCCTTAAAGGACATCCCCAAAGAAGACACAAACCCTGACAACTGCAAGGTTCGGGC
TCTGGCCTTCAACAACAAGAACAAGGAACTGGGAGCAGTGTCTCTGGATGGCTACTTTCATCTCTGGAAG
GCTGAAAATACACTATCTAAGCTCCTCTCCACCAAACTGCCATATTGCCGTGAGAATGTGTGTCTGGCTT
ATGGTAGTGAATGGTCAGTTTATGCAGTGGGCTCCCAAGCTCATGTCTCCTTCTTGGATCCACGGCAGCC
ATCATACAACGTCAAGTCTGTCTGTTCCAGGGAGCGAGGCAGTGGAATCCGGTCAGTGAGTTTCTACGAG
CACATCATCACTGTGGGAACAGGGCAGGGCTCCCTGCTGTTCTATGACATCCGAGCTCAGAGATTTCTGG
AAGAGAGGCTCTCAGCTTGTTATGGGTCCAAGCCCAGACTAGCAGGGGAGAATCTGAAACTAACCACTGG
CAAAGGCTGGCTGAATCATGATGAAACCTGGAGGAATTACTTTTCAGACATTGACTTCTTCCCCAATGCT
GTTTACACCCACTGCTACGACTCGTCTGGAACGAAACTCTTTGTGGCAGGAGGTCCCCTCCCTTCAGGGC
TCCATGGAAACTATGCTGGGCTCTGGAGT
